Addgene plasmid #211698: pCF827-sgCIDE-3_U6-sgRNA-EFS-Cas9-P2A-mNeonGreen
Purpose: U6-sgRNA-EFS-Cas9-P2A-mNeonGreen
Depositing lab: Christof Fellmann. Depositing organization: J. David Gladstone Institutes. Publication: Targeting the non-coding genome and temozolomide signature enables CRISPR-mediated glioma oncolysis. Tan IL, Perez AR, Lew RJ, Sun X, Baldwin A, Zhu YK, Shah MM, Berger MS, Doudna JA, Fellmann C. Cell Rep. 2023 Nov 28;42(11):113339. doi: 10.1016/j.celrep.2023.113339. Epub 2023 Nov 2. PubMed 37917583.
Backbone
  Vector backbone: pCF827
  Vector type: Mammalian Expression, Lentiviral, CRISPR
Growth in bacteria
  Bacterial resistance: Ampicillin, 100 μg/mL
  Growth temperature: 37°C
  Growth strain: NEB Stable
  Copy number: Unknown
Gene/Insert
  Gene/Insert name: SpyCas9 and sgCIDE-3 guide RNA vector
  gRNA/shRNA sequence: GCCTGTAATCCCAGCACTTT
Terms and licenses: Academic/Nonprofit Terms; Industry Terms: Not Available to Industry
How to cite: pCF827-sgCIDE-3_U6-sgRNA-EFS-Cas9-P2A-mNeonGreen was a gift from Christof Fellmann (Addgene plasmid # 211698 ; http://n2t.net/addgene:211698 ; RRID:Addgene_211698)
