[The description below was written by a language model from this plasmid's Addgene catalogue record and pLannotate feature annotations shown in this document.]
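Description:
pCF827-sgCIDE-3_U6-sgRNA-EFS-Cas9-P2A-mNeonGreen is an all-in-one lentiviral CRISPR vector of about 11.4 kb, built on the pCF827 backbone for mammalian expression. It is propagated in E. coli through a high-copy ColE1/pUC-type origin and selected with ampicillin via the β-lactamase gene. The lentiviral frame is a third-generation, self-inactivating design. A CMV enhancer/promoter replaces the U3 region upstream of a truncated HIV-1 5' LTR to drive genomic RNA production in packaging cells. This is followed by the Ψ packaging signal with a gag fragment, the Rev response element for Rev-dependent nuclear export, and the cPPT/CTS. The cassette ends with a WPRE to enhance transcript expression, a ΔU3 3' LTR that inactivates LTR promoter activity after integration, and a bGH polyadenylation signal.

The payload contains two expression units in the same orientation. A human U6 RNA polymerase III promoter drives a single guide RNA that combines the sgCIDE-3 spacer with a Streptococcus pyogenes tracrRNA-derived scaffold. Downstream, the short EF-1α core promoter (EFS) drives SpyCas9, which according to the construct name is linked through a P2A self-cleaving peptide to mNeonGreen. The P2A itself is not annotated in the feature table, but it fits the gap between the two coding sequences. Nuclease and green fluorescent reporter therefore come from one transcript as separate proteins, so transduced, Cas9-expressing cells can be identified or sorted by fluorescence. No mammalian drug-selection marker is annotated.

The record does not state the genomic target of sgCIDE-3. The associated publication concerns targeting the non-coding genome for CRISPR-mediated killing of glioma cells, which suggests this is the intended use.
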