Features (pLannotate 1.2.2; 24 found; start..end, strand, type, name):
     31..83      -  misc_feature   bom (fragment): basis of mobility region from pBR322
    232..611     +  enhancer       CMV enhancer: human cytomegalovirus immediate early enhancer
    612..811     +  promoter       CMV promoter: human cytomegalovirus (CMV) immediate early promoter
    829..1009    +  LTR            5' LTR (truncated): truncated 5' long terminal repeat (LTR) from HIV-1
   1056..1181    +  misc_feature   HIV-1 Ψ: packaging signal of human immunodeficiency virus type 1
   1165..1528    +  CDS            HIV-1 gag (fragment): gag protein from human immunodeficiency virus 1; gag
   1674..1907    +  misc_feature   RRE: The Rev response element (RRE) of HIV-1 allows for Rev-dependent mRNA export from the nucleus to the cytoplasm.
   2284..2384    +  CDS            Rev (fragment): human immunodeficiency virus 1 (HIV-1) Rev protein; rev; enhances nuclear export of unspliced and incompletely spliced viral mRNAs
   2434..2551    +  misc_feature   cPPT/CTS: central polypurine tract and central termination sequence of HIV-1
   2602..2842    +  promoter       U6 promoter: RNA polymerase III promoter for human U6 snRNA
   2890..2957    +  misc_RNA       tracrRNA (fragment): trans-activating CRISPR RNA for the Streptococcus pyogenes CRISPR/Cas9 system
   2976..2994    +  CDS            small t antigen (fragment): SV40 (simian virus 40) small t antigen
   3020..3231    +  promoter       EF-1α core promoter: core promoter for human elongation factor EF-1α
   3256..7359    +  CDS            Cas9: Cas9 (Csn1) endonuclease from the Streptococcus pyogenes Type II CRISPR/Cas system generates RNA-guided double strand breaks in DNA
   7498..8205    +  CDS            mNeonGreen: mNeonGreen is a basic (constitutively fluorescent) green/yellow fluorescent protein published in 2013, derived from Branchiostoma lanceolatum. It is reported to be a very rapidly-maturing monomer with moderate acid sensitivity.
   8224..8812    +  misc_feature   WPRE: woodchuck hepatitis virus posttranscriptional regulatory element
   8863..8882    +  misc_feature   cPPT/CTS (fragment): central polypurine tract and central termination sequence of HIV-1
   8884..9117    +  LTR            3' LTR (ΔU3): self-inactivating 3' long terminal repeat (LTR) from HIV-1
   9149..9373    +  polyA_signal   bGH poly(A) signal: bovine growth hormone polyadenylation signal
   9377..9396    +  promoter       SV40 promoter (fragment): SV40 enhancer and early promoter
   9417..9467    -  CDS            lacI (fragment): lac repressor; lacI; The lac repressor binds to the lac operator to inhibit transcription in E. coli. This inhibition can be relieved by adding lactose or isopropyl-β-D-thiogalactopyranoside (IPTG).
   9650..10238   -  rep_origin     ori: high-copy-number ColE1/pMB1/pBR322/pUC origin of replication
  10409..11269   -  CDS            AmpR: β-lactamase; bla; confers resistance to ampicillin, carbenicillin, and related antibiotics
  11270..11374   -  promoter       AmpR promoter: bla
>Addgene plasmid #211698 | pCF827-sgCIDE-3_U6-sgRNA-EFS-Cas9-P2A-mNeonGreen | addgene full sequence | sequence record 421519 | Addgene NGS Result
GTCGACGGATCGGGAGATCTCCCGATCCCCTATGGTGCACTCTCAGTACAATCTGCTCTGATGCCGCATA
GTTAAGCCAGTATCTGCTCCCTGCTTGTGTGTTGGAGGTCGCTGAGTAGTGCGCGAGCAAAATTTAAGCT
ACAACAAGGCAAGGCTTGACCGACAATTGCATGAAGAATCTGCTTAGGGTTAGGCGTTTTGCGCTGCTTC
GCGATGTACGGGCCAGATATTGACATTGATTATTGACTAGTTATTAATAGTAATCAATTACGGGGTCATT
AGTTCATAGCCCATATATGGAGTTCCGCGTTACATAACTTACGGTAAATGGCCCGCCTGGCTGACCGCCC
AACGACCCCCGCCCATTGACGTCAATAATGACGTATGTTCCCATAGTAACGCCAATAGGGACTTTCCATT
GACGTCAATGGGTGGAGTATTTACGGTAAACTGCCCACTTGGCAGTACATCAAGTGTATCATATGCCAAG
TACGCCCCCTATTGACGTCAATGACGGTAAATGGCCCGCCTGGCATTATGCCCAGTACATGACCTTATGG
GACTTTCCTACTTGGCAGTACATCTACGTATTAGTCATCGCTATTACCATGGTGATGCGGTTTTGGCAGT
ACATCAATGGGCGTGGATAGCGGTTTGACTCACGGGGATTTCCAAGTCTCCACCCCATTGACGTCAATGG
GAGTTTGTTTTGGCACCAAAATCAACGGGACTTTCCAAAATGTCGTAACAACTCCGCCCCATTGACGCAA
ATGGGCGGTAGGCGTGTACGGTGGGAGGTCTATATAAGCAGCGCGTTTTGCCTGTACTGGGTCTCTCTGG
TTAGACCAGATCTGAGCCTGGGAGCTCTCTGGCTAACTAGGGAACCCACTGCTTAAGCCTCAATAAAGCT
TGCCTTGAGTGCTTCAAGTAGTGTGTGCCCGTCTGTTGTGTGACTCTGGTAACTAGAGATCCCTCAGACC
CTTTTAGTCAGTGTGGAAAATCTCTAGCAGTGGCGCCCGAACAGGGACTTGAAAGCGAAAGGGAAACCAG
AGGAGCTCTCTCGACGCAGGACTCGGCTTGCTGAAGCGCGCACGGCAAGAGGCGAGGGGCGGCGACTGGT
GAGTACGCCAAAAATTTTGACTAGCGGAGGCTAGAAGGAGAGAGATGGGTGCGAGAGCGTCAGTATTAAG
CGGGGGAGAATTAGATCGCGATGGGAAAAAATTCGGTTAAGGCCAGGGGGAAAGAAAAAATATAAATTAA
AACATATAGTATGGGCAAGCAGGGAGCTAGAACGATTCGCAGTTAATCCTGGCCTGTTAGAAACATCAGA
AGGCTGTAGACAAATACTGGGACAGCTACAACCATCCCTTCAGACAGGATCAGAAGAACTTAGATCATTA
TATAATACAGTAGCAACCCTCTATTGTGTGCATCAAAGGATAGAGATAAAAGACACCAAGGAAGCTTTAG
ACAAGATAGAGGAAGAGCAAAACAAAAGTAAGACCACCGCACAGCAAGCGGCCGCTGATCTTCAGACCTG
GAGGAGGAGATATGAGGGACAATTGGAGAAGTGAATTATATAAATATAAAGTAGTAAAAATTGAACCATT
AGGAGTAGCACCCACCAAGGCAAAGAGAAGAGTGGTGCAGAGAGAAAAAAGAGCAGTGGGAATAGGAGCT
TTGTTCCTTGGGTTCTTGGGAGCAGCAGGAAGCACTATGGGCGCAGCGTCAATGACGCTGACGGTACAGG
CCAGACAATTATTGTCTGGTATAGTGCAGCAGCAGAACAATTTGCTGAGGGCTATTGAGGCGCAACAGCA
TCTGTTGCAACTCACAGTCTGGGGCATCAAGCAGCTCCAGGCAAGAATCCTGGCTGTGGAAAGATACCTA
AAGGATCAACAGCTCCTGGGGATTTGGGGTTGCTCTGGAAAACTCATTTGCACCACTGCTGTGCCTTGGA
ATGCTAGTTGGAGTAATAAATCTCTGGAACAGATTTGGAATCACACGACCTGGATGGAGTGGGACAGAGA
AATTAACAATTACACAAGCTTAATACACTCCTTAATTGAAGAATCGCAAAACCAGCAAGAAAAGAATGAA
CAAGAATTATTGGAATTAGATAAATGGGCAAGTTTGTGGAATTGGTTTAACATAACAAATTGGCTGTGGT
ATATAAAATTATTCATAATGATAGTAGGAGGCTTGGTAGGTTTAAGAATAGTTTTTGCTGTACTTTCTAT
AGTGAATAGAGTTAGGCAGGGATATTCACCATTATCGTTTCAGACCCACCTCCCAACCCCGAGGGGACCC
GACAGGCCCGAAGGAATAGAAGAAGAAGGTGGAGAGAGAGACAGAGACAGATCCATTCGATTAGTGAACG
GATCGGCACTGCGTGCGCCAATTCTGCAGACAAATGGCAGTATTCATCCACAATTTTAAAAGAAAAGGGG
GGATTGGGGGGTACAGTGCAGGGGAAAGAATAGTAGACATAATAGCAACAGACATACAAACTAAAGAATT
ACAAAAACAAATTACAAAAATTCAAAATTTTCGGGTTTATTACAGGGACAGCAGAGATCCAGTTTGGTTA
ATTAAGGTACCGAGGGCCTATTTCCCATGATTCCTTCATATTTGCATATACGATACAAGGCTGTTAGAGA
GATAATTAGAATTAATTTGACTGTAAACACAAAGATATTAGTACAAAATACGTGACGTAGAAAGTAATAA
TTTCTTGGGTAGTTTGCAGTTTTAAAATTATGTTTTAAAATGGACTATCATATGCTTACCGTAACTTGAA
AGTATTTCGATTTCTTGGCTTTATATATCTTGTGGAAAGGACGAAACACCGGCCTGTAATCCCAGCACTT
TGTTTAAGAGCTATGCTGGAAACAGCATAGCAAGTTTAAATAAGGCTAGTCCGTTATCAACTTGAAAAAG
TGGCACCGAGTCGGTGCTTTTTTTGAATTCGCTAGCTAGGTCTTGAAAGGAGTGGGAATTGGCTCCGGTG
CCCGTCAGTGGGCAGAGCGCACATCGCCCACAGTCCCCGAGAAGTTGGGGGGAGGGGTCGGCAATTGATC
CGGTGCCTAGAGAAGGTGGCGCGGGGTAAACTGGGAAAGTGATGTCGTGTACTGGCTCCGCCTTTTTCCC
GAGGGTGGGGGAGAACCGTATATAAGTGCAGTAGTCGCCGTGAACGTTCTTTTTCGCAACGGGTTTGCCG
CCAGAACACAGGACCGGTTCTAGAGCGCTGCCACCATGGACAAGAAGTACAGCATCGGCCTGGACATCGG
CACCAACTCTGTGGGCTGGGCCGTGATCACCGACGAGTACAAGGTGCCCAGCAAGAAATTCAAGGTGCTG
GGCAACACCGACCGGCACAGCATCAAGAAGAACCTGATCGGAGCCCTGCTGTTCGACAGCGGCGAAACAG
CCGAGGCCACCCGGCTGAAGAGAACCGCCAGAAGAAGATACACCAGACGGAAGAACCGGATCTGCTATCT
GCAAGAGATCTTCAGCAACGAGATGGCCAAGGTGGACGACAGCTTCTTCCACAGACTGGAAGAGTCCTTC
CTGGTGGAAGAGGATAAGAAGCACGAGCGGCACCCCATCTTCGGCAACATCGTGGACGAGGTGGCCTACC
ACGAGAAGTACCCCACCATCTACCACCTGAGAAAGAAACTGGTGGACAGCACCGACAAGGCCGACCTGCG
GCTGATCTATCTGGCCCTGGCCCACATGATCAAGTTCCGGGGCCACTTCCTGATCGAGGGCGACCTGAAC
CCCGACAACAGCGACGTGGACAAGCTGTTCATCCAGCTGGTGCAGACCTACAACCAGCTGTTCGAGGAAA
ACCCCATCAACGCCAGCGGCGTGGACGCCAAGGCCATCCTGTCTGCCAGACTGAGCAAGAGCAGACGGCT
GGAAAATCTGATCGCCCAGCTGCCCGGCGAGAAGAAGAATGGCCTGTTCGGAAACCTGATTGCCCTGAGC
CTGGGCCTGACCCCCAACTTCAAGAGCAACTTCGACCTGGCCGAGGATGCCAAACTGCAGCTGAGCAAGG
ACACCTACGACGACGACCTGGACAACCTGCTGGCCCAGATCGGCGACCAGTACGCCGACCTGTTTCTGGC
CGCCAAGAACCTGTCCGACGCCATCCTGCTGAGCGACATCCTGAGAGTGAACACCGAGATCACCAAGGCC
CCCCTGAGCGCCTCTATGATCAAGAGATACGACGAGCACCACCAGGACCTGACCCTGCTGAAAGCTCTCG
TGCGGCAGCAGCTGCCTGAGAAGTACAAAGAGATTTTCTTCGACCAGAGCAAGAACGGCTACGCCGGCTA
CATTGACGGCGGAGCCAGCCAGGAAGAGTTCTACAAGTTCATCAAGCCCATCCTGGAAAAGATGGACGGC
ACCGAGGAACTGCTCGTGAAGCTGAACAGAGAGGACCTGCTGCGGAAGCAGCGGACCTTCGACAACGGCA
GCATCCCCCACCAGATCCACCTGGGAGAGCTGCACGCCATTCTGCGGCGGCAGGAAGATTTTTACCCATT
CCTGAAGGACAACCGGGAAAAGATCGAGAAGATCCTGACCTTCCGCATCCCCTACTACGTGGGCCCTCTG
GCCAGGGGAAACAGCAGATTCGCCTGGATGACCAGAAAGAGCGAGGAAACCATCACCCCCTGGAACTTCG
AGGAAGTGGTGGACAAGGGCGCTTCCGCCCAGAGCTTCATCGAGCGGATGACCAACTTCGATAAGAACCT
GCCCAACGAGAAGGTGCTGCCCAAGCACAGCCTGCTGTACGAGTACTTCACCGTGTATAACGAGCTGACC
AAAGTGAAATACGTGACCGAGGGAATGAGAAAGCCCGCCTTCCTGAGCGGCGAGCAGAAAAAGGCCATCG
TGGACCTGCTGTTCAAGACCAACCGGAAAGTGACCGTGAAGCAGCTGAAAGAGGACTACTTCAAGAAAAT
CGAGTGCTTCGACTCCGTGGAAATCTCCGGCGTGGAAGATCGGTTCAACGCCTCCCTGGGCACATACCAC
GATCTGCTGAAAATTATCAAGGACAAGGACTTCCTGGACAATGAGGAAAACGAGGACATTCTGGAAGATA
TCGTGCTGACCCTGACACTGTTTGAGGACAGAGAGATGATCGAGGAACGGCTGAAAACCTATGCCCACCT
GTTCGACGACAAAGTGATGAAGCAGCTGAAGCGGCGGAGATACACCGGCTGGGGCAGGCTGAGCCGGAAG
CTGATCAACGGCATCCGGGACAAGCAGTCCGGCAAGACAATCCTGGATTTCCTGAAGTCCGACGGCTTCG
CCAACAGAAACTTCATGCAGCTGATCCACGACGACAGCCTGACCTTTAAAGAGGACATCCAGAAAGCCCA
GGTGTCCGGCCAGGGCGATAGCCTGCACGAGCACATTGCCAATCTGGCCGGCAGCCCCGCCATTAAGAAG
GGCATCCTGCAGACAGTGAAGGTGGTGGACGAGCTCGTGAAAGTGATGGGCCGGCACAAGCCCGAGAACA
TCGTGATCGAAATGGCCAGAGAGAACCAGACCACCCAGAAGGGACAGAAGAACAGCCGCGAGAGAATGAA
GCGGATCGAAGAGGGCATCAAAGAGCTGGGCAGCCAGATCCTGAAAGAACACCCCGTGGAAAACACCCAG
CTGCAGAACGAGAAGCTGTACCTGTACTACCTGCAGAATGGGCGGGATATGTACGTGGACCAGGAACTGG
ACATCAACCGGCTGTCCGACTACGATGTGGACCATATCGTGCCTCAGAGCTTTCTGAAGGACGACTCCAT
CGACAACAAGGTGCTGACCAGAAGCGACAAGAACCGGGGCAAGAGCGACAACGTGCCCTCCGAAGAGGTC
GTGAAGAAGATGAAGAACTACTGGCGGCAGCTGCTGAACGCCAAGCTGATTACCCAGAGAAAGTTCGACA
ATCTGACCAAGGCCGAGAGAGGCGGCCTGAGCGAACTGGATAAGGCCGGCTTCATCAAGAGACAGCTGGT
GGAAACCCGGCAGATCACAAAGCACGTGGCACAGATCCTGGACTCCCGGATGAACACTAAGTACGACGAG
AATGACAAGCTGATCCGGGAAGTGAAAGTGATCACCCTGAAGTCCAAGCTGGTGTCCGATTTCCGGAAGG
ATTTCCAGTTTTACAAAGTGCGCGAGATCAACAACTACCACCACGCCCACGACGCCTACCTGAACGCCGT
CGTGGGAACCGCCCTGATCAAAAAGTACCCTAAGCTGGAAAGCGAGTTCGTGTACGGCGACTACAAGGTG
TACGACGTGCGGAAGATGATCGCCAAGAGCGAGCAGGAAATCGGCAAGGCTACCGCCAAGTACTTCTTCT
ACAGCAACATCATGAACTTTTTCAAGACCGAGATTACCCTGGCCAACGGCGAGATCCGGAAGCGGCCTCT
GATCGAGACAAACGGCGAAACCGGGGAGATCGTGTGGGATAAGGGCCGGGATTTTGCCACCGTGCGGAAA
GTGCTGAGCATGCCCCAAGTGAATATCGTGAAAAAGACCGAGGTGCAGACAGGCGGCTTCAGCAAAGAGT
CTATCCTGCCCAAGAGGAACAGCGATAAGCTGATCGCCAGAAAGAAGGACTGGGACCCTAAGAAGTACGG
CGGCTTCGACAGCCCCACCGTGGCCTATTCTGTGCTGGTGGTGGCCAAAGTGGAAAAGGGCAAGTCCAAG
AAACTGAAGAGTGTGAAAGAGCTGCTGGGGATCACCATCATGGAAAGAAGCAGCTTCGAGAAGAATCCCA
TCGACTTTCTGGAAGCCAAGGGCTACAAAGAAGTGAAAAAGGACCTGATCATCAAGCTGCCTAAGTACTC
CCTGTTCGAGCTGGAAAACGGCCGGAAGAGAATGCTGGCCTCTGCCGGCGAACTGCAGAAGGGAAACGAA
CTGGCCCTGCCCTCCAAATATGTGAACTTCCTGTACCTGGCCAGCCACTATGAGAAGCTGAAGGGCTCCC
CCGAGGATAATGAGCAGAAACAGCTGTTTGTGGAACAGCACAAGCACTACCTGGACGAGATCATCGAGCA
GATCAGCGAGTTCTCCAAGAGAGTGATCCTGGCCGACGCTAATCTGGACAAAGTGCTGTCCGCCTACAAC
AAGCACCGGGATAAGCCCATCAGAGAGCAGGCCGAGAATATCATCCACCTGTTTACCCTGACCAATCTGG
GAGCCCCTGCCGCCTTCAAGTACTTTGACACCACCATCGACCGGAAGAGGTACACCAGCACCAAAGAGGT
GCTGGACGCCACCCTGATCCACCAGAGCATCACCGGCCTGTACGAGACACGGATCGACCTGTCTCAGCTG
GGAGGCGACAAGCGACCTGCCGCCACAAAGAAGGCTGGACAGGCTAAGAAGAAGAAAGATTACAAAGACG
ATGACGATAAGGGATCCGGCGCAACAAACTTCTCTCTGCTGAAACAAGCCGGAGATGTCGAAGAGAATCC
TGGACCGATGGTCAGTAAGGGCGAAGAAGATAATATGGCTTCCTTGCCTGCCACACATGAACTCCACATA
TTCGGGTCTATCAACGGCGTGGACTTCGACATGGTTGGGCAAGGAACCGGAAATCCCAACGATGGATACG
AGGAGCTGAACCTGAAGTCAACGAAAGGTGATCTTCAATTCTCCCCCTGGATTCTCGTCCCTCACATTGG
CTATGGTTTCCACCAGTACCTCCCGTACCCTGACGGGATGTCTCCATTCCAAGCCGCAATGGTAGATGGG
TCAGGCTACCAAGTTCACAGAACTATGCAGTTTGAAGATGGTGCATCTCTGACAGTAAATTACAGGTATA
CCTACGAAGGTTCACACATCAAAGGAGAAGCTCAGGTGAAAGGTACGGGATTCCCAGCAGACGGCCCAGT
AATGACCAATTCCCTCACGGCTGCCGACTGGTGCAGGAGTAAAAAGACATATCCAAATGACAAGACTATT
ATCTCTACTTTCAAATGGTCTTATACGACAGGCAACGGAAAGAGGTATCGGTCAACCGCGCGCACAACAT
ATACGTTTGCTAAGCCTATGGCTGCCAATTATCTGAAAAATCAGCCCATGTATGTATTTAGAAAAACCGA
ACTGAAGCACTCCAAAACTGAATTGAACTTCAAAGAGTGGCAAAAGGCCTTCACCGATGTCATGGGCATG
GATGAATTGTATAAGTGAACGCGTTAAGTCGACAATCAACCTCTGGATTACAAAATTTGTGAAAGATTGA
CTGGTATTCTTAACTATGTTGCTCCTTTTACGCTATGTGGATACGCTGCTTTAATGCCTTTGTATCATGC
TATTGCTTCCCGTATGGCTTTCATTTTCTCCTCCTTGTATAAATCCTGGTTGCTGTCTCTTTATGAGGAG
TTGTGGCCCGTTGTCAGGCAACGTGGCGTGGTGTGCACTGTGTTTGCTGACGCAACCCCCACTGGTTGGG
GCATTGCCACCACCTGTCAGCTCCTTTCCGGGACTTTCGCTTTCCCCCTCCCTATTGCCACGGCGGAACT
CATCGCCGCCTGCCTTGCCCGCTGCTGGACAGGGGCTCGGCTGTTGGGCACTGACAATTCCGTGGTGTTG
TCGGGGAAATCATCGTCCTTTCCTTGGCTGCTCGCCTGTGTTGCCACCTGGATTCTGCGCGGGACGTCCT
TCTGCTACGTCCCTTCGGCCCTCAATCCAGCGGACCTTCCTTCCCGCGGCCTGCTGCCGGCTCTGCGGCC
TCTTCCGCGTCTTCGCCTTCGCCCTCAGACGAGTCGGATCTCCCTTTGGGCCGCCTCCCCGCGTCGACTT
TAAGACCAATGACTTACAAGGCAGCTGTAGATCTTAGCCACTTTTTAAAAGAAAAGGGGGGACTGGAAGG
GCTAATTCACTCCCAACGAAGACAAGATCTGCTTTTTGCTTGTACTGGGTCTCTCTGGTTAGACCAGATC
TGAGCCTGGGAGCTCTCTGGCTAACTAGGGAACCCACTGCTTAAGCCTCAATAAAGCTTGCCTTGAGTGC
TTCAAGTAGTGTGTGCCCGTCTGTTGTGTGACTCTGGTAACTAGAGATCCCTCAGACCCTTTTAGTCAGT
GTGGAAAATCTCTAGCAGGGCCCGTTTAAACCCGCTGATCAGCCTCGACTGTGCCTTCTAGTTGCCAGCC
ATCTGTTGTTTGCCCCTCCCCCGTGCCTTCCTTGACCCTGGAAGGTGCCACTCCCACTGTCCTTTCCTAA
TAAAATGAGGAAATTGCATCGCATTGTCTGAGTAGGTGTCATTCTATTCTGGGGGGTGGGGTGGGGCAGG
ACAGCAAGGGGGAGGATTGGGAAGACAATAGCAGGCATGCTGGGGATGCGGTGGGCTCTATGGCTTCTGA
GGCGGAAAGAACCAGCCATTAATGAAAAGAACCAGCCATTAATGAATCGGCCAACGCGCGGGGAGAGGCG
GTTTGCGTATTGGGCGCTCTTCCGCTTCCTCGCTCACTGACTCGCTGCGCTCGGTCGTTCGGCTGCGGCG
AGCGGTATCAGCTCACTCAAAGGCGGTAATACGGTTATCCACAGAATCAGGGGATAACGCAGGAAAGAAC
ATGTGAGCAAAAGGCCAGCAAAAGGCCAGGAACCGTAAAAAGGCCGCGTTGCTGGCGTTTTTCCATAGGC
TCCGCCCCCCTGACGAGCATCACAAAAATCGACGCTCAAGTCAGAGGTGGCGAAACCCGACAGGACTATA
AAGATACCAGGCGTTTCCCCCTGGAAGCTCCCTCGTGCGCTCTCCTGTTCCGACCCTGCCGCTTACCGGA
TACCTGTCCGCCTTTCTCCCTTCGGGAAGCGTGGCGCTTTCTCATAGCTCACGCTGTAGGTATCTCAGTT
CGGTGTAGGTCGTTCGCTCCAAGCTGGGCTGTGTGCACGAACCCCCCGTTCAGCCCGACCGCTGCGCCTT
ATCCGGTAACTATCGTCTTGAGTCCAACCCGGTAAGACACGACTTATCGCCACTGGCAGCAGCCACTGGT
AACAGGATTAGCAGAGCGAGGTATGTAGGCGGTGCTACAGAGTTCTTGAAGTGGTGGCCTAACTACGGCT
ACACTAGAAGAACAGTATTTGGTATCTGCGCTCTGCTGAAGCCAGTTACCTTCGGAAAAAGAGTTGGTAG
CTCTTGATCCGGCAAACAAACCACCGCTGGTAGCGGTGGTTTTTTTGTTTGCAAGCAGCAGATTACGCGC
AGAAAAAAAGGATCTCAAGAAGATCCTTTGATCTTTTCTACGGGGTCTGACGCTCAGTGGAACGAAAACT
CACGTTAAGGGATTTTGGTCATGAGATTATCAAAAAGGATCTTCACCTAGATCCTTTTAAATTAAAAATG
AAGTTTTAAATCAATCTAAAGTATATATGAGTAAACTTGGTCTGACAGTTACCAATGCTTAATCAGTGAG
GCACCTATCTCAGCGATCTGTCTATTTCGTTCATCCATAGTTGCCTGACTCCCCGTCGTGTAGATAACTA
CGATACGGGAGGGCTTACCATCTGGCCCCAGTGCTGCAATGATACCGCGAGACCCACGCTCACCGGCTCC
AGATTTATCAGCAATAAACCAGCCAGCCGGAAGGGCCGAGCGCAGAAGTGGTCCTGCAACTTTATCCGCC
TCCATCCAGTCTATTAATTGTTGCCGGGAAGCTAGAGTAAGTAGTTCGCCAGTTAATAGTTTGCGCAACG
TTGTTGCCATTGCTACAGGCATCGTGGTGTCACGCTCGTCGTTTGGTATGGCTTCATTCAGCTCCGGTTC
CCAACGATCAAGGCGAGTTACATGATCCCCCATGTTGTGCAAAAAAGCGGTTAGCTCCTTCGGTCCTCCG
ATCGTTGTCAGAAGTAAGTTGGCCGCAGTGTTATCACTCATGGTTATGGCAGCACTGCATAATTCTCTTA
CTGTCATGCCATCCGTAAGATGCTTTTCTGTGACTGGTGAGTACTCAACCAAGTCATTCTGAGAATAGTG
TATGCGGCGACCGAGTTGCTCTTGCCCGGCGTCAATACGGGATAATACCGCGCCACATAGCAGAACTTTA
AAAGTGCTCATCATTGGAAAACGTTCTTCGGGGCGAAAACTCTCAAGGATCTTACCGCTGTTGAGATCCA
GTTCGATGTAACCCACTCGTGCACCCAACTGATCTTCAGCATCTTTTACTTTCACCAGCGTTTCTGGGTG
AGCAAAAACAGGAAGGCAAAATGCCGCAAAAAAGGGAATAAGGGCGACACGGAAATGTTGAATACTCATA
CTCTTCCTTTTTCAATATTATTGAAGCATTTATCAGGGTTATTGTCTCATGAGCGGATACATATTTGAAT
GTATTTAGAAAAATAAACAAATAGGGGTTCCGCGCACATTTCCCCGAAAAGTGCCACCTGAC
